Addgene plasmid #36437: NHA-TNGW1
Depositing lab: Edward Chan. Depositing organization: University of Florida. Publication: Divergent GW182 functional domains in the regulation of translational silencing. Yao B, Li S, Jung HM, Lian SL, Abadal GX, Han F, Fritzler MJ, Chan EK. Nucleic Acids Res. 2011 Apr;39(7):2534-47. Epub 2010 Dec 2. 10.1093/nar/gkq1099 PubMed 21131274.
Backbone
  Vector backbone: pCl-neo_NHA
  Backbone size w/o insert (bp): 5500
  Total vector size (bp): 11386
  Vector type: Mammalian Expression
Growth in bacteria
  Bacterial resistance: Ampicillin, 100 μg/mL
  Growth temperature: 37°C
  Growth strain: DH5alpha
  Copy number: Unknown
Gene/Insert
  Gene/Insert name: TNRC6A (alt name: TNGW1)
  Species: H. sapiens (human)
  Insert size (bp): 5886
  Mutation: Full length (aa1-1962)
  Entrez Gene: TNRC6A (a.k.a. CAGH26, FAME6, GW1, GW182, TNRC6)
  Tag / fusion protein: NHA (N terminal on backbone)
  Cloning method: Gateway Cloning
  Sequencing primers: 5′ T7
Terms and licenses: Academic/Nonprofit Terms; Industry Terms: Not Available to Industry
Depositor comments: Note that the insert includes some 3'UTR.
How to cite: NHA-TNGW1 was a gift from Edward Chan (Addgene plasmid # 36437 ; http://n2t.net/addgene:36437 ; RRID:Addgene_36437)
