[The description below was written by a language model from this plasmid's Addgene catalogue record.]
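Description:
NHA-TNGW1 is a mammalian expression plasmid of about 11.4 kb that carries full-length human TNRC6A in its long TNGW1 isoform (amino acids 1–1962) in the pCI-neo_NHA backbone, a roughly 5.5 kb derivative of pCI-neo. The 5.9 kb insert was introduced by Gateway recombination and, according to the depositor, includes some 3′UTR sequence beyond the coding region. The plasmid is propagated in E. coli under ampicillin selection; the copy number is not recorded. No feature table accompanies the record, so the promoter, polyadenylation signal and any mammalian selection marker are not explicitly stated. The pCI-neo family generally uses a CMV immediate-early enhancer/promoter and carries a neomycin resistance cassette, but this is not confirmed here. Use of a T7 primer for 5′ sequencing suggests a T7 promoter site lies upstream of the insert.

The backbone supplies an N-terminal "NHA" tag fused in frame to TNGW1. The record does not define it. In tethering studies of this kind, the name usually denotes a lambda N peptide plus an HA epitope: the N peptide recruits the fusion protein to reporter mRNAs bearing boxB hairpins, and the HA epitope allows detection with antibodies. TNRC6A (GW182) is a GW-repeat protein that associates with Argonaute proteins and mediates microRNA-directed translational repression. The associated publication concerns mapping GW182 functional domains in translational silencing, so this full-length construct most likely serves as the reference protein for assessing silencing activity in transfected mammalian cells, alongside truncated or domain-specific variants.
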