>Addgene plasmid #36437 | NHA-TNGW1 | addgene partial sequence | sequence record 46967 | T7 5'-TAATACGACTCACTATAGGG-3'
TTACACCATGGCCTACCCATATGATGTTCCAGATTACGCTTCNGTCGACGCGGATCCCGTCGAATTCACG
CTGTGGTACCTCTAGAGTCGACCCATCANCNAGTTTGTACAAAAAAGCAGGCTCTTTANAGGAACCAATT
CAGTCGACTGGATCTATGAGAGAATTGGAAGCTAAAGCTACCAAAGACGTAGAAAGAAATCTTANCAGGG
ATTTAGTGCAAGAAGAAGAACAGTTGATGGAAGAAAAGAACAAGAAAAAAGACGACAAGAAAAAGAAGGA
AGCTGCTCANAAGAAGGCCACTGAACAAAAAATCAAAGTGCCAGAACAGATAAAGCCCAGTGTAAGCCAG
CCTCAGCCTGCCAACTCTAATAACGGCACTTCCACAGCAACCAGCACTAATAATAATGCCAAGCGAGCTA
CAGCCAACAATCAGCAGCCACAGCAGCAGCAGCAACAGCAGCAGCCGCAGCAGCAGCAGCCACAGCAGCA
G
