>Addgene plasmid #36437 | NHA-TNGW1 | addgene partial sequence | sequence record 46968 | CMV-F 5'-CGCAAATGGGCGGTAGGCGTG-3'
GGGGCTTTAGCGACTGTTAGTGAACCGTCAGATCACTAGAAGCTTTATTGCGGTAGTTTATCACAGTTAA
ATTGCTAACGCAGTCAGTGCTTCTGACACAACAGTCTCGAACTTAAGCTGCAGTGACTCTCTTAAGGTAG
CCTTGCAGAAGTTGGTCGTGAGGCACTGGGCAGGTAAGTATCAAGGTTACAAGACAGGTTTAAGGAGACC
AATAGAAACTGGGCTTGTCGAGACAGAGAAGACTCTTGCGTTTCTGATAGGCACCTATTGGTCTTACTGA
CATCCACTTTGCCTTTCTCTCCACAGGTGTCCACTCCCAGTTCAATTACAGCTCTTAAGGCTAGAGTACT
TAATACGACTCACTATAGGCTAGCCACCATGGACGCACAAACACGACGACGTGAGCGTCGCGCTGAGAAA
CAAGCTCAATGGAAAGCTGCAAACCCACCGCTCGAGGCTGCCCAAGCTTACACCATGGCCTACCCATATG
ATGTTCCAGATTACGCTTCACTCGACGCGGATCCCGTCGAATTCACGCGTGGTACCTCTAGAGTCGACCC
ATCAACAAGTTTGTACAAAAAAGCAGGCTCTTTAAAGGAACCAATTCAGTCGACTGGATCTATGAGAGAA
TTGGAAGCTAAAGCTACCAAAGACGTAGAAAGAAATCTTAGCAGGGATTTAGTGCAAGAAGAAGAACAGT
TGATGGAAGAAAAGAAAAAGAAAAAAGACGACAAGAAAAAGAAGGAAGCTGCTCAAAAGAAGGCCACTGA
ACAAAAAATCAAAGTGCCAGAACAGATAAAGCCCAGTGTAAGCCAGCCTCAGCCTGCCAACTCTAAA
