>Addgene plasmid #36437 | NHA-TNGW1 | addgene partial sequence | sequence record 46969 | EBV-rev
CCGAAGCATTACCCTCACTAAAGGGAAGCGGCCGCCCATCAACCACTTTGTACAAGAAAGCTGGGTCTAG
ATATCTCGAGTGCGGCCGCCCTTTTTTTTTTTTTTTGGCAGAGAAAATTCTTTAACAGAGCAATATGTAG
TATCAGTGCTAAAAGTTGGGGTTTTTCTTTTTTTCCTCTAAGAAACTACAAGGAATTTTTTTTTTTTTTT
TTTAAACTGGGGAACTGGTTTTCCTGAGAACCATGCTCTTTGATTTGGGACAGGAATAGAAAAACAAAAG
AACATGGCCAAATGCTGCTCCTTTTTCCCAGAGATAGAAAGCATCTTTTAAATCATCCNCCATTTTTTTT
TTGNCTTTTACATTTTTTTTAAATGATGGAAGAGTAAACATTTTTTTTTCTGAAAAAACAAACAAAAAAA
TCTGTAAACAAGAAGGTTCAAAGNGAGAACCNCCAAAACAAAATGGAAAGCCTATTCAAAGTGCAGGGCC
CGTCCTGGGTGGCAGGNGGGCTGCAAGTCACAGCTGNGGCCACAGTTTTTCAAACTGCAGAGCGAAATTC
TTTAGTTTTACAACATGAAAAAACTGGNGCAACACTTTCATTAATAATCCTAAGTCAGCATCCTAACTTG
ATCTTTTAAAACTCCACGATACCACAATAAGGNAGGCAACATCAAGGCATAGTANAGAGCGCACGCCTCC
TAANAACACCCTTGAGTAAACATTGACACTGGGACAGCTGCCCCCCATACTGCCGATGAGACGGANAGAA
CATCATTCAGTGCAAAGGGAAAAGCTCATACGTTATCAGCCCAAAAAATGGTTTTGCCAAGAGAGAAAAA
AA
