>Addgene plasmid #36437 | NHA-TNGW1 | addgene partial sequence | sequence record 46970 | EBV-rev 5'-GTGGTTTGTCCAAACTCATC-3'
CCGAAGCATTACCCTCACTAAAGGGAAGCGGCCGCCCATCAACCACTTTGTACAAGAAAGCTGGGTCTAG
ATATCTCGAGTGCGGCCGCCCTTTTTTTTTTTTTTTGGCAGAGAAAATTCTTTAACAGAGCAATATGTAG
TATCAGTGCTAAAAGTTGGGGTTTTTCTTTTTTTCCTCTAAGAAACTACAAGGAATTTTTTTTTTTTTTT
TTTAAACTGGGGAACTGGTTTTCCTGAGAACCATGCTCTTTGATTTGGGACAGGAATAGAAAAACAAAAG
AACATGGCCAAATGCTGCTCCTTTTTCCCAGAGATAGAAAGCATCTTTTAAATCATCCTCCATTTTTTTT
TTGTCTTTTACATTTTTTTTAAATGATGGAAGAGTAAACATTTTTTTTTCTGAAAAAACAAACAAAAAAA
TCTGTAAACAAGAAGGTTCAAAGTGAGAACCTCCAAAACAAAATGGAAAGCCTATTCAAAGTGCAGGGCC
CGTCCTGGGTGGCAGGTGGGCTGCAAGTCACAGCTGTGGCCACAGTTTTTCAAACTGCAGAGCGAAATTC
TTTAGTTTTACAACATGAAAAAACTGGTGCAACACTTTCATTAATAATCCTAAGTCAGCATCCTAACTTG
ATCTTTTAAAACTCCACGATACCACAATAAGGTAGGCAACATCAAGGCATAGTAGAGAGCGCACGCCTCC
TAAGAACACCCTTGAGTAAACATTGACACTGGGACAGCTGCCCCCCATACTGCCGATGAGACGGANAGAA
CATCATTCAGTGCAAAGGGAAAAGCTCATACGTTATCAGCCCAAAAAATGGTTTTGCCAAGAGAGAAAAA
AA
